>Addgene plasmid #203949 | pC0.393 | addgene full sequence | sequence record 406816 | Addgene NGS Result
GTGGCTCTTCAGTGGACGAAAGGGCCTCGTGATACGCCTATTTTTATAGGTTAATGTCATGATAATAATG
GTTTCTTAGACGTCAGGTGGCACTTTTCGGGGAAATGTGCGCGGAACCCCTATTTGTTTATTTTTCTAAA
TACATTCAAATATGTATCCGCTCATGAGACAATAACCCTGATAAATGCTTCAATAATATTGAAAAAGGAA
GAGTATGCGCTCACGCAACTGGTCCAGAACCTTGACCGAACGCAGCGGTGGTAACGGCGCAGTGGCGGTT
TTCATGGCTTGTTATGACTGTTTTTTTTTGGGGTACAGTCTATGCCTCGGGCATCCAAGCAGCAAGCGCG
TTACGCCGTGGGTCGATGTTTGATGTTATGGAGCAGCAACGATGTTACGCAGCAGGGCAGTCGCCCTAAA
ACAAAGTTAAACATCATGAGGGAAGCGGTGATCGCCGAAGTATCGACTCAACTATCAGAGGTAGTTGGCG
TCATCGAGCGCCATCTCGAACCGACGTTGCTGGCCGTACATTTGTACGGCTCCGCAGTGGATGGCGGCCT
GAAGCCACACAGCGATATTGATTTGCTGGTTACGGTGACCGTAAGGCTTGATGAAACAACGCGGCGAGCT
TTGATCAACGACCTTTTGGAAACTTCGGCTTCCCCTGGAGAGAGCGAGATTCTCCGCGCTGTAGAAGTCA
CCATTGTTGTGCACGACGACATCATTCCGTGGCGTTATCCAGCTAAGCGCGAACTGCAATTTGGAGAATG
GCAGCGCAATGACATTCTTGCAGGTATCTTCGAGCCAGCCACGATCGACATTGATCTGGCTATCTTGCTG
ACAAAAGCAAGAGAACATAGCGTTGCCTTGGTAGGTCCAGCGGCGGAGGAACTCTTTGATCCGGTTCCTG
AACAGGATCTATTTGAGGCGCTAAATGAAACCTTAACGCTATGGAACTCGCCGCCCGACTGGGCTGGCGA
TGAGCGAAATGTAGTGCTTACGTTGTCCCGCATTTGGTACAGCGCAGTAACCGGCAAAATCGCGCCGAAG
GATGTCGCTGCCGACTGGGCAATGGAGCGCCTGCCGGCCCAGTATCAGCCCGTCATACTTGAAGCTAGAC
AGGCTTATCTTGGACAAGAAGAAGATCGCTTGGCCTCGCGCGCAGATCAGTTGGAAGAATTTGTCCATTA
CGTAAAAGGCGAGATCACCAAGGTAGTCGGCAAATAACTGTCAGACCAAGTTTACTCATATATACTTTAG
ATTGATTTAAAACTTCATTTTTAATTTAAAAGGATCTAGGTGAAGATCCTTTTTGATAATCTCATGACCA
AAATCCCTTAACGTGAGTTTTCGTTCCACTGAGCGTCAGACCCCGTAGAAAAGATCAAAGGATCTTCTTG
AGATCCTTTTTTTCTGCGCGTAATCTGCTGCTTGCAAACAAAAAAACCACCGCTACCAGCGGTGGTTTGT
TTGCCGGATCAAGAGCTACCAACTCTTTTTCCGAAGGTAACTGGCTTCAGCAGAGCGCAGATACCAAATA
CTGTTCTTCTAGTGTAGCCGTAGTTAGGCCACCACTTCAAGAACTCTGTAGCACCGCCTACATACCTCGC
TCTGCTAATCCTGTTACCAGTGGCTGCTGCCAGTGGCGATAAGTCGTGTCTTACCGGGTTGGACTCAAGA
CGATAGTTACCGGATAAGGCGCAGCGGTCGGGCTGAACGGGGGGTTCGTGCACACAGCCCAGCTTGGAGC
GAACGACCTACACCGAACTGAGATACCTACAGCGTGAGCTATGAGAAAGCGCCACGCTTCCCGAAGGGAG
AAAGGCGGACAGGTATCCGGTAAGCGGCAGGGTCGGAACAGGAGAGCGCACGAGGGAGCTTCCAGGGGGA
AACGCCTGGTATCTTTATAGTCCTGTCGGGTTTCGCCACCTCTGACTTGAGCGTCGATTTTTGTGATGCT
CGTCAGGGGGGCGGAGCCTATGGAAAAACGCCAGCAACGCGGCCTTTTTACGGTTCCTGGCCTTTTGCTG
GCCTTTTGCTCACATGTTCTTTCCTGCGTTATCCCCTGATTCTGTGGATAACCGTATTACCGCCTTTGAG
TGAGCTGATACCGCTCGCCGCAGCCGAACGACCGAGCGCAGCGAGTCAGTGAGCGAGGAAGCGGAAGAGC
GCCCAATACGCAAACCGCCTCTCCCCGCGCGTTGGCCGATTCATTAATCACTCTGTGGTCTCAAGGTGGT
CGCTTTCAGGGGTACCGAGCTCGAATTGGCCGCGGCGTTGTGACAATTTACCGAACAACTCCGCGGCCGG
GAAGCCGATCTCGGCTTGAACGAATTGTTAGGTGGCGGTACTTGGGTCGATATCAAAGTGCATCACTTCT
TCCCGTATGCCCAACTTTGTATAGAGAGCCACTGCGGGATCGTCACCGTAATCTGCTTGCACGTAGATCA
CATAAGCACCAAGCGCGTTGGCCTCATGCTTGAGGAGATTGATGAGCGCGGTGGCAATGCCCTGCCTCCG
GTGCTCGCCGGAGACTGCGAGATCATAGATATAGATCTCACTACGCGGCTGCTCAAACTTGGGCAGAACG
TAAGCCGCGAGAGCGCCAACAACCGCTTCTTGGTCGAAGGCAGCAAGCGCGATGAATGTCTTACTACGGA
GCAAGTTCCCGAGGTAATCGGAGTCCGGCTGATGTTGGGAGTAGGTGGCTACGTCTCCGAACTCACGACC
GAAAAGATCAAGAGCAGCCCGCATGGATTTGACTTGGTCAGGGCCGAGCCTACATGTGCGAATGATGCCC
ATACTTGAGCCACCTAACTTTGTTTTAGGGCGACTGCCCTGCTGCGTAACATCGTTGCTGCTCCATAACA
TCAAACATCGACCCACGGCGTAACGCGCTTGCTGCTTGGATGCCCGAGGCATAGACTGTACAAAAAAACA
GTCATAACAAGCCATGAAAACCGCCACTGCGCCGTTACCACCGCTGCGTTCGGTCAAGGTTCTGGACCAG
TTGCGTGAGCGCATACGCTACTTGCATTACAGTTTACGAACCGAACAGGCTTATGTCAAGCTTTGAGACC
ACGAA
Features (pLannotate 1.2.2; 9 found; start..end, strand, type, name):
    110..214     +  promoter       AmpR promoter: bla
    205..285     -  CDS            int (fragment): INT2_ECOLX - Protein inferred from homology: Swiss-Prot protein existence level 3. Putative integrase believed to be involved in the insertion of antibiotic resistance genes into plasmids and transposons. From Escherichia coli.
    373..429     +  CDS            GmR (fragment): gentamycin acetyltransferase; aacC1; confers resistance to gentamycin
    436..1224    +  CDS            aadA: S3AD_ECOLX - Experimental evidence at protein level: Swiss-Prot protein existence level 1. Mediates bacterial resistance to the antibiotics streptomycin and spectinomycin. From Escherichia coli.
   1398..1986    +  rep_origin     ori: high-copy-number ColE1/pMB1/pBR322/pUC origin of replication
   2169..2218    +  CDS            lacI (fragment): lac repressor; lacI; The lac repressor binds to the lac operator to inhibit transcription in E. coli. This inhibition can be relieved by adding lactose or isopropyl-β-D-thiogalactopyranoside (IPTG).
   2250..2267    -  misc_feature   MCS (fragment): pUC18/19 multiple cloning site
   2338..2871    -  CDS            GmR: gentamycin acetyltransferase; aacC1; confers resistance to gentamycin
   3041..3069    -  promoter       Pc promoter: intI1 (promoter lies within the coding sequence); class 1 integron promoter
