[The description below was written by a language model from this plasmid's Addgene catalogue record and pLannotate feature annotations shown in this document.]
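Description:
pC0.393 is a Level 0 part plasmid for modular Golden Gate-style (MoClo) assembly. It belongs to a synthetic biology toolkit developed for the fast-growing cyanobacterium Synechococcus sp. PCC 11901 and is described as compatible with the CyanoGate kit. The record does not name a vector backbone. The annotated 3,085 nt sequence shows a small, high-copy E. coli plasmid with a ColE1/pUC-type origin of replication. Maintenance in E. coli relies on an aadA gene, which encodes an aminoglycoside adenylyltransferase and confers spectinomycin (and streptomycin) resistance. Upstream of aadA lie an AmpR (bla) promoter annotation and short integrase and GmR fragments. These are most likely remnants of the integron-derived context from which the spectinomycin marker originates, not functional genes. Small lacI and pUC multiple cloning site fragments flank the insert region.

The payload is a gentamicin resistance cassette (GmR), listed as synthetic and stored in the CDS2 position of the assembly syntax. The feature table places a full-length aacC1 gentamicin acetyltransferase coding sequence on the reverse strand. A class 1 integron Pc promoter lies upstream of it in the same orientation, so the part appears to carry its own promoter instead of being a bare open reading frame. The specific Type IIS sites and overhangs that define the CDS2 position are not annotated, and the cloning sites are recorded as unknown.

As a Level 0 part, the plasmid serves as a donor of the gentamicin marker for assembly into higher-level constructs. There it would provide a selectable marker for engineering PCC 11901 or other cyanobacteria.
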