Addgene plasmid #203949: pC0.393
Purpose: Level 0 part. Gentamicin resistance cassette in CDS2 position
Depositing lab: Alistair McCormick. Depositing organization: University of Edinburgh. Publication: A toolbox to engineer the highly productive cyanobacterium Synechococcus sp. PCC 11901. Victoria AJ, Selao TT, Moreno-Cabezuelo JA, Mills LA, Gale GAR, Lea-Smith DJ, McCormick AJ. Plant Physiol. 2024 May 7:kiae261. doi: 10.1093/plphys/kiae261. PubMed 38713768.
Backbone
  Vector backbone: n/a
  Vector type: Synthetic Biology
Growth in bacteria
  Bacterial resistance: Spectinomycin, 50 μg/mL
  Growth temperature: 37°C
  Growth strain: DH5alpha
  Copy number: High Copy
Gene/Insert
  Gene/Insert name: GmR
  Species: Synthetic
  Cloning method: Restriction Enzyme; 5′ cloning site unknown (unknown if destroyed)
Terms and licenses: Academic/Nonprofit Terms; Industry Terms: Not Available to Industry
Depositor comments: 11901 toolkit compatible with CyanoGate Kit
How to cite: pC0.393 was a gift from Alistair McCormick (Addgene plasmid # 203949 ; http://n2t.net/addgene:203949 ; RRID:Addgene_203949)
